Addgene plasmid #12824: DCT.VV.Orf136
Purpose: This plasmid was designed for screening purposes and may contain discrepancies relative to the current canonical GenBank version of the gene.
Depositing lab: Jack Bennink & Jon Yewdell. Depositing organization: National Institute of Allergy and Infectious Diseases (NIAID). Publication: Identification of poxvirus CD8+ T cell determinants to enable rational design and characterization of smallpox vaccines. Tscharke DC, Karupiah G, Zhou J, Palmore T, Irvine KR, Haeryfar SM, Williams S, Sidney J, Sette A, Bennink JR, Yewdell JW. J Exp Med. 2005 January 3; 201(1): 95–104. 10.1084/jem.20041912 PubMed 15623576.
Backbone
  Vector backbone: pcDNA 3.1D V5-His-TOPO
  Backbone manufacturer: Invitrogen
  Backbone size w/o insert (bp): 5514
  Vector type: Mammalian Expression
  Selectable markers: Neomycin (select with G418)
Growth in bacteria
  Bacterial resistance: Ampicillin, 100 μg/mL
  Growth temperature: 37°C
  Growth strain: DH5alpha
  Copy number: High Copy
Gene/Insert
  Gene/Insert name: VV.Orf136 (alt names: kelch protein homolog; VV_WR_026)
  Species: Vaccinia Virus
  Insert size (bp): 1539
  GenBank ID: 9790935
  Cloning method: Restriction Enzyme; 5′ cloning site BamHI (not destroyed); 3′ cloning site BamHI (not destroyed)
  Sequencing primers: 5′ Universal T7
Terms and licenses: Academic/Nonprofit Terms; Industry Terms: Not Available to Industry
Depositor comments: Please see the Vaccinia kit page ( https://www.addgene.org/vvorf/ ) for more information. The kit page contains the supplemental VVOrfData spreadsheet, which includes important information about this plasmid. The plasmid and insert names provided here relate only to this library. The name of the ORF (if present) in VACV strain Copenhagen and the name of the ORF (if annotated) in VACV strain WR sequence can be found in VVOrfData spreadsheet. Please note that the amino acid sequence given for each ORF in the spreadsheet may contain some errors. Additionally, changes from the expected sequence may be present in these plasmids. Please see Addgene's quality control sequence and sequencing notes in the VVOrfData spreadsheet before ordering this plasmid.
How to cite: DCT.VV.Orf136 was a gift from Jack Bennink & Jon Yewdell (Addgene plasmid # 12824 ; http://n2t.net/addgene:12824 ; RRID:Addgene_12824)
