[The description below was written by a language model from this plasmid's Addgene catalogue record.]
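Description:
DCT.VV.Orf136 is a mammalian expression plasmid built on the commercial pcDNA 3.1D V5-His-TOPO backbone (5514 bp without insert) and carrying a single vaccinia virus open reading frame. The insert, about 1539 bp, is designated VV.Orf136 within its library and is annotated as a kelch protein homolog, also recorded as VV_WR_026. It is flanked by BamHI sites at both ends that remain intact, and it can be read from the upstream T7 primer site. The plasmid is maintained at high copy in E. coli under ampicillin selection, and a neomycin resistance marker allows G418 selection of transfected mammalian cells.

The record does not list the promoter or tags explicitly. Vectors of this backbone family generally drive expression from a CMV immediate-early promoter and offer optional C-terminal V5 and polyhistidine epitopes, but whether the ORF is in frame with those tags is not stated here. No feature table is provided, so the layout of individual elements cannot be confirmed.

The construct belongs to a collection of individually cloned vaccinia ORFs assembled for screening, associated with work to identify poxvirus CD8+ T cell determinants relevant to the design and characterisation of smallpox vaccines. In that setting, expressing a single viral ORF in transfected cells lets it be tested as a source of antigen. The depositors caution that the clone was made for screening and may differ from the canonical GenBank sequence. The plasmid and insert names are library-specific, and the equivalent ORF names in the Copenhagen and WR strains are given in a supplementary spreadsheet. Users should therefore verify the sequence before relying on it.
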