>Addgene plasmid #12824 | DCT.VV.Orf136 | addgene partial sequence | sequence record 19213 | T7 5'-TAATACGACTCACTATAGGG-3'
CGAGCTCGGATCCACTAGTCCAGTGTGGTGGAATTGTCTTGACCCTTCACCGAATTCCAGCTGACCACCA
TGGAAAGCGTGATATTTTCTATCAATGGGGAAATTATACAAGTGAATAAGGAAATTATTACGGCATCTCC
GTATAATTTTTTTAAACGAATTCAGGATCACCATCTAAAGGATGAAGCGATTATATTGAATGGTATAAAC
TATCACGCGTTTGAATCGCTATTAGACTATATACGCTGGAAGAAGATAAACATCACCATAAACAATGTAG
AAATGATACTAGTTGCTGCCATAATAATTGATGTTCCGCCTGTAGTAGATCTATGTGTAAAAACTATGAT
TCATAATATTAATTCCACAAATTGTATAAGGATGTTTAACTTTTCTAAAAGATATGGAATTAAAAAACTA
TATAATGCGTCGATGTCAGAAATAATCAACAATATTACTGCGGTGACATCCGATCCAGAATTTGGAAAAT
TATCAAAGGATGAACTGACAACTATCTTATCCCACGAAAACGTTAACGTAAATCATGAGGATGTTACAGC
TATGATATTATTAAAGTGGATACATAAAAATCCAAACGATGTAGATATCATCAACATTTTACATCCCAAG
TTTATGACTAATACTATGCGCAATGCTATATCATTGTTGGGATTAACTATATCCAAATCTACAAAGCCAG
TGACACGAAATGGTATAAAACATAATATAGTAGTCATTAAAAACTCTGATTATATATCCACAATACCC
